Addgene plasmid #43137: I-GGTG
Depositing lab: Chad Cowan & Kiran Musunuru. Depositing organization: Harvard University. Publication: A TALEN Genome-Editing System for Generating Human Stem Cell-Based Disease Models. Ding Q, Lee YK, Schaefer EA, Peters DT, Veres A, Kim K, Kuperwasser N, Motola DL, Meissner TB, Hendriks WT, Trevisan M, Gupta RM, Moisan A, Banks E, Friesen M, Schinzel RT, Xia F, Tang A, Xia Y, Figueroa E, Wann A, Ahfeldt T, Daheron L, Zhang F, Rubin LL, Peng LF, Chung RT, Musunuru K, Cowan CA. Cell Stem Cell. 2012 Dec 12. pii: S1934-5909(12)00645-5. doi: 10.1016/j.stem.2012.11.011. PubMed 23246482.
Backbone
  Vector backbone: pCRII-TOPO
  Backbone manufacturer: Invitrogen
  Backbone size w/o insert (bp): 3973
  Vector type: Bacterial Cloning
Growth in bacteria
  Bacterial resistance: Ampicillin and Kanamycin, 100 & 50 μg/mL
  Growth temperature: 37°C
  Growth strain: Top10
  Copy number: High Copy
Gene/Insert
  Gene/Insert name: I-GGTG
  Species: Synthetic
  Insert size (bp): 424
  Cloning method: TOPO Cloning
  Sequencing primers: 5′ T7; 3′ M13-rev
Terms and licenses: Academic/Nonprofit Terms; Industry Terms: Not Available to Industry
How to cite: I-GGTG was a gift from Chad Cowan & Kiran Musunuru (Addgene plasmid # 43137 ; http://n2t.net/addgene:43137 ; RRID:Addgene_43137)
