[The description below was written by a language model from this plasmid's Addgene catalogue record.]
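Description:
I-GGTG is a bacterial cloning plasmid built on the commercial pCRII-TOPO backbone (about 4 kb without insert), into which a 424 bp synthetic fragment was introduced by TOPO cloning. It is a high-copy plasmid maintained in E. coli and carries dual selection, with resistance to both ampicillin and kanamycin. The insert is flanked by standard sequencing primer sites, T7 on the 5′ side and M13 reverse on the 3′ side, which allow its identity to be verified. No feature table is provided, so origins of replication and other backbone elements are not itemised in the record. No mammalian promoter, reporter or expression cassette is described, which is consistent with its classification as a cloning vector rather than an expression construct.

The record does not describe the content of the insert beyond its name and synthetic origin. The associated publication concerns a TALEN genome-editing system for generating human stem cell-based disease models. In that context, the name suggests a library component: a pre-assembled block of TALE repeat units recognising the four-base sequence GGTG, with the "I" prefix probably marking its position in an ordered assembly. The insert size is roughly what four TALE repeats would occupy. This interpretation is an inference from the name, size and publication, not a stated fact. On this reading, the plasmid would serve as a stock module from which the repeat block is taken and joined with other position-specific blocks to build custom TALE DNA-binding arrays. Those arrays would then be fused to a nuclease domain in a separate destination vector.
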