>Addgene plasmid #43137 | I-GGTG | depositor partial sequence | sequence record 58402 | I-GGTG sequence 424 bps
CGTCTCCTGACCCCAGAGCAGGTCGTGGCAATCGCGAGCAATAACGGCGGAAAACAGGCTTTGGAAACGG
TGCAGAGGCTCCTTCCAGTGCTGTGCCAAGCGCACGGACTCACCCCAGAGCAGGTCGTGGCAATCGCGAG
CAATAACGGCGGAAAACAGGCTTTGGAAACGGTGCAGAGGCTCCTTCCAGTGCTGTGCCAAGCGCACGGC
CTCACCCCAGAGCAGGTCGTGGCCATTGCCTCGAATGGAGGGGGCAAACAGGCGTTGGAAACCGTACAAC
GATTGCTGCCGGTGCTGTGCCAAGCGCACGGATTAACCCCAGAGCAGGTCGTGGCAATCGCGAGCAATAA
CGGCGGAAAACAGGCTTTGGAAACGGTGCAGAGGCTCCTTCCAGTGCTGTGCCAAGCGCACGGCTTAAGA
GACG
