>Addgene plasmid #43137 | I-GGTG | addgene partial sequence | sequence record 60283 | M13-F20 5'-TGTAAAACGACGGCCAGT-3'
CTATAGGGCGAATTGGGCCCTCTAGATGCATGCTCGAGCGGCCGCCAGTGTGATGGATATCTGCAGAATT
CGCCCTTATATAGATGCCGTCCTAGCGCGTCTCCTGACCCCAGAGCAGGTCGTGGCAATCGCGAGCAATA
ACGGCGGAAAACAGGCTTTGGAAACGGTGCAGAGGCTCCTTCCAGTGCTGTGCCAAGCGCACGGACTCAC
CCCAGAGCAGGTCGTGGCAATCGCGAGCAATAACGGCGGAAAACAGGCTTTGGAAACGGTGCAGAGGCTC
CTTCCAGTGCTGTGCCAAGCGCACGGCCTCACCCCAGAGCAGGTCGTGGCCATTGCCTCGAATGGAGGGG
GCAAACAGGCGTTGGAAACCGTACAACGATTGCTGCCGGTGCTGTGCCAAGCGCACGGATTAACCCCAGA
GCAGGTCGTGGCAATCGCGAGCAATAACGGCGGAAAACAGGCTTTGGAAACGGTGCAGAGGCTCCTTCCA
GTGCTGTGCCAAGCGCACGGCTTAAGAGACGTGGGCACAGGAAAGATACTTAAGGGCGAATTCCAGCACA
CTGGCGGCCGTTACTAGTGGATCCGAGCTCGGTACCAAGCTTGGCGTAATCATGGTCATAGCTGTTTCCT
GTGTGAAATTGTTATCCGCTCACAATTCCACACAACATACGAGCCGGAAGCATAAAGTGTAAAGCCTGGG
GTGCCTAATGAGTGAGCTAACTCACATTAATTGCGTTGCGCTCACTGCCCGCTTTCCAGTCGGGAAACCT
GTCGTGCCAGCTGCATTAATGAATCGGCCAACGCGCGGGGAGAGGCGGTTTGCGTATTGGGCGCTCTTCC
GCTTCCTCGCTCACTGACTCGCTGCGCTCGGTCGTTCGG
